Addgene plasmid #68846: pR96L-EGFP
Purpose: mutated OPTN was inserted into pEGFP-N1 backbone
Depositing lab: Beatrice Yue. Depositing organization: University of Illinois at Chicago. Publication: Effects of mutations and deletions in the human optineurin gene. Turturro S, Shen X, Shyam R, Yue BY, Ying H. Springerplus. 2014 Feb 19;3:99. doi: 10.1186/2193-1801-3-99. eCollection 2014. 845 PubMed 24683533.
Backbone
  Vector backbone: pEGFP-C1
  Backbone manufacturer: Clontech
  Backbone size w/o insert (bp): 4733
  Vector type: Mammalian Expression
  Selectable markers: Neomycin (select with G418)
Growth in bacteria
  Bacterial resistance: Kanamycin, 50 μg/mL
  Growth temperature: 37°C
  Growth strain: DH5alpha
  Copy number: High Copy
Gene/Insert
  Gene/Insert name: optineurin (alt name: OPTN)
  Species: H. sapiens (human)
  Mutation: R96L, associated with ALS
  Entrez Gene: OPTN (a.k.a. ALS12, FIP2, GLC1E, HIP7, HYPL, NRP, TFIIIA-INTP)
  Promoter: CMV
  Tag / fusion protein: EGFP (N terminal on backbone)
  Cloning method: Restriction Enzyme; 5′ cloning site EcoRI (not destroyed); 3′ cloning site BamHI (not destroyed)
  Sequencing primers: 5′ CMV-F; 3′ EGFP-N
Terms and licenses: Academic/Nonprofit Terms; Industry Terms: Not Available to Industry
Depositor comments: Wild type construct is pOPTN-EGFP (Plasmid #27052)
How to cite: pR96L-EGFP was a gift from Beatrice Yue (Addgene plasmid # 68846 ; http://n2t.net/addgene:68846 ; RRID:Addgene_68846)
