[The description below was written by a language model from this plasmid's Addgene catalogue record and pLannotate feature annotations shown in this document.]
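Description:
pR96L-EGFP is a mammalian expression plasmid that produces human optineurin (OPTN) carrying the R96L substitution, a mutation the record associates with ALS, as a fusion with EGFP. The catalogue entry is internally inconsistent about the backbone. The purpose line names pEGFP-N1, while the backbone field lists Clontech pEGFP-C1 with EGFP as an N-terminal tag. The sequenced 6,557 nt record supports the C1-type arrangement: the EGFP coding sequence lies directly downstream of the CMV enhancer/promoter, followed by a multiple cloning site fragment and then the OPTN open reading frame, so EGFP sits at the amino terminus of optineurin. A short match to a FLAG epitope is annotated just upstream of OPTN, which may indicate a residual tag or linker carried over from an earlier construct; the catalogue fields do not mention it. The insert was cloned between EcoRI and BamHI sites, both retained, and transcription ends at the SV40 polyadenylation signal.

The plasmid replicates at high copy in E. coli from a pUC-type origin and also carries an f1 origin. A single NeoR/KanR (Tn5 aminoglycoside phosphotransferase) gene provides both selections. The bacterial bla promoter drives it for kanamycin resistance, and the SV40 early promoter, with the HSV TK poly(A) signal, drives it for G418 selection of stably transfected mammalian cells. The construct belongs to a set of optineurin mutants and deletions and has a matching wild-type OPTN-EGFP plasmid. It is suited to transfection experiments that compare the fluorescent localisation, expression and cellular effects of the R96L variant with normal optineurin.
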