Features (pLannotate 1.2.2; 18 found; start..end, strand, type, name):
      1..304     +  enhancer       CMV enhancer: human cytomegalovirus immediate early enhancer
    457..508     +  promoter       CMVd2 promoter: truncated human cytomegalovirus (CMV) immediate early promoter that yields moderately reduced expression relative to the full-length promoter
    553..1269    +  CDS            EGFP: EGFP is a basic (constitutively fluorescent) green fluorescent protein published in 1996, derived from Aequorea victoria. It is reported to be a rapidly-maturing weak dimer with moderate acid sensitivity.
   1270..1303    +  misc_feature   MCS (fragment): multiple cloning site
   1327..1352    +  CDS            3xFLAG (fragment): three tandem FLAG® epitope tags
   1351..3081    +  CDS            OPTN: OPTN_HUMAN - Also known as FIP2, GLC1E, HIP7, HYPL, NRP. Experimental evidence at protein level: Swiss-Prot protein existence level 1. (Microbial infection) May constitute a cellular target for adenovirus E3 14.7 and Bluetongue virus protein NS3 to inhibit innate immune response. From Homo sapiens (Human).
   3138..3161    +  misc_feature   MCS (fragment): multiple cloning site
   3178..3262    +  CDS            large T antigen (fragment): large T antigen from SV40 (simian virus 40)
   3285..3406    +  polyA_signal   SV40 poly(A) signal: SV40 polyadenylation signal
   3440..3868    -  rep_origin     f1 ori (sequence partly withheld): f1 bacteriophage origin of replication; arrow indicates direction of (+) strand synthesis
   3895..3999    +  promoter       AmpR promoter: bla
   4001..4358    +  promoter       SV40 promoter: SV40 enhancer and early promoter
   4393..5187    +  CDS            NeoR/KanR: aminoglycoside phosphotransferase from Tn5; aph(3')-II (or nptII); confers resistance to neomycin, kanamycin, and G418 (Geneticin®)
   5208..5360    +  CDS            ble (fragment): BLE_KLEPN - Experimental evidence at protein level: Swiss-Prot protein existence level 1. Binding protein with a strong affinity to the bleomycin family of antibiotics. Binds to CL990; an antimitotic-antibiotic compound. From Klebsiella pneumoniae.
   5419..5466    +  polyA_signal   HSV TK poly(A) signal: herpes simplex virus thymidine kinase polyadenylation signal (Cole and Stacy, 1985)
   5557..5573    -  polyA_signal   bGH poly(A) signal (fragment): bovine growth hormone polyadenylation signal
   5795..6383    +  rep_origin     ori: high-copy-number ColE1/pMB1/pBR322/pUC origin of replication
   6498..6557    +  enhancer       CMV enhancer (fragment): human cytomegalovirus immediate early enhancer
>Addgene plasmid #68846 | pR96L-EGFP | addgene full sequence | sequence record 457800 | Addgene Long Read Sequencing Result
CGTTACATAACTTACGGTAAATGGCCCGCCTGGCTGACCGCCCAACGACCCCCGCCCATTGACGTCAATA
ATGACGTATGTTCCCATAGTAACGCCAATAGGGACTTTCCATTGACGTCAATGGGTGGAGTATTTACGGT
AAACTGCCCACTTGGCAGTACATCAAGTGTATCATATGCCAAGTACGCCCCCTATTGACGTCAATGACGG
TAAATGGCCCGCCTGGCATTATGCCCAGTACATGACCTTATGGGACTTTCCTACTTGGCAGTACATCTAC
GTATTAGTCATCGCTATTACCATGGTGATGCGGTTTTGGCAGTACATCAATGGGCGTGGATAGCGGTTTG
ACTCACGGGGATTTCCAAGTCTCCACCCCATTGACGCCAATGGGAGTTTGTTTTGGCACCAAAATCAACG
GGACTTTCCAAAATGTCGTAACAACTCCGCCCCATTGACGCAAATGGGCGGTAGGCGTGTACGGTGGGAG
GTCTATATAAGCAGAGCTGGTTTAGTGAACCGTCAGATCCGCTAGCGCTACCGGTCGCCACCATGGTGAG
CAAGGGCGAGGAGCTGTTCACCGGGGTGGTGCCCATCCTGGTCGAGCTGGACGGCGACGTAAACGGCCAC
AAGTTCAGCGTGTCCGGCGAGGGCGAGGGCGATGCCACCTACGGCAAGCTGACCCTGAAGTTCATCTGCA
CCACCGGCAAGCTGCCCGTGCCCTGGCCCACCCTCGTGACCACCCTGACCTACGGCGTGCAGTGCTTCAG
CCGCTACCCCGACCACATGAAGCAGCACGACTTCTTCAAGTCCGCCATGCCCGAAGGCTACGTCCAGGAG
CGCACCATCTTCTTCAAGGACGACGGCAACTACAAGACCCGCGCCGAGGTGAAGTTCGAGGGCGACACCC
TGGTGAACCGCATCGAGCTGAAGGGCATCGACTTCAAGGAGGACGGCAACATCCTGGGGCACAAGCTGGA
GTACAACTACAACAGCCACAACGTCTATATCATGGCCGACAAGCAGAAGAACGGCATCAAGGTGAACTTC
AAGATCCGCCACAACATCGAGGACGGCAGCGTGCAGCTCGCCGACCACTACCAGCAGAACACCCCCATCG
GCGACGGCCCCGTGCTGCTGCCCGACAACCACTACCTGAGCACCCAGTCCGCCCTGAGCAAAGACCCCAA
CGAGAAGCGCGATCACATGGTCCTGCTGGAGTTCGTGACCGCCGCCGGGATCACTCTCGGCATGGACGAG
CTGTACAAGTCCGGACTCAGATCTCGAGCTCAAGCTTCGAATTTCGAGACGCGTGATTCCACCATGGATT
ACAAGGATGACGACGATAAGATGTCCCATCAACCTCTCAGCTGCCTCACTGAAAAGGAGGACAGCCCCAG
TGAAAGCACAGGAAATGGACCCCCCCACCTGGCCCACCCAAACCTGGACACGTTTACCCCGGAGGAGCTG
CTGCAGCAGATGAAAGAGCTCCTGACCGAGAACCACCAGCTGAAAGAAGCCATGAAGCTAAATAATCAAG
CCATGAAAGGGAGATTTGAGGAGCTTTCGGCCTGGACAGAGAAACAGAAGGAAGAACGCCAGTTTTTTGA
GATACAGAGCAAAGAAGCAAAAGAGCTTCTAATGGCCTTGAGTCATGAGAATGAGAAATTGAAGGAAGAG
CTTGGAAAACTAAAAGGGAAATCAGAAAGGTCATCTGAGGACCCCACTGATGACTCCAGGCTTCCCAGGG
CCGAAGCGGAGCAGGAAAAGGACCAGCTCAGGACCCAGGTGGTGAGGCTACAAGCAGAGAAGGCAGACCT
GTTGGGCATCGTGTCTGAACTGCAGCTCAAGCTGAACTCCAGCGGCTCCTCAGAAGATTCCTTTGTTGAA
ATTAGGATGGCTGAAGGAGAGGCAGAAGGGTCAGTAAAAGAAATCAAGCATAGTCCTGGGCCCACGAGAA
CAGTCTCCACTGGCACGGCATTGTCTAAATATAGGAGCAGATCTGCAGATGGGGCCAAGAATTACTTCGA
ACATGAGGAGTTAACTGTGAGCCAGCTCCTGCTGTGCCTAAGGGAAGGGAATCAGAAGGTGGAGAGACTT
GAAGTTGCACTCAAGGAGGCCAAAGAAAGAGTTTCAGATTTTGAAAAGAAAACAAGTAATCGTTCTGAGA
TTGAAACCCAGACAGAGGGGAGCACAGAGAAAGAGAATGATGAAGAGAAAGGCCCGGAGACTGTTGGAAG
CGAAGTGGAAGCACTGAACCTCCAGGTGACATCTCTGTTTAAGGAGCTTCAAGAGGCTCATACAAAACTC
AGCGAAGCTGAGCTAATGAAGAAGAGACTTCAAGAAAAGTGTCAGGCCCTTGAAAGGAAAAATTCTGCAA
TTCCATCAGAGTTGAATGAAAAGCAAGAGCTTGTTTATACTAACAAAAAGTTAGAGCTACAAGTGGAAAG
CATGCTATCAGAAATCAAAATGGAACAGGCTAAAACAGAGGATGAAAAGTCCAAATTAACTGTGCTACAG
ATGACACACAACAAGCTTCTTCAAGAACATAATAATGCATTGAAAACAATTGAGGAACTAACAAGAAAAG
AGTCAGAAAAAGTGGACAGGGCAGTGCTGAAGGAACTGAGTGAAAAACTGGAACTGGCAGAGAAGGCTCT
GGCTTCCAAACAGCTGCAAATGGATGAAATGAAGCAAACCATTGCCAAGCAGGAAGAGGACCTGGAAACC
ATGACCATCCTCAGGGCTCAGATGGAAGTTTACTGTTCTGATTTTCATGCTGAAAGAGCAGCGAGAGAGA
AAATTCATGAGGAAAAGGAGCAACTGGCATTGCAGCTGGCAGTTCTGCTGAAAGAGAATGATGCTTTCGA
AGACGGAGGCAGGCAGTCCTTGATGGAGATGCAGAGTCGTCATGGGGCGAGAACAAGTGACTCTGACCAG
CAGGCTTACCTTGTTCAAAGAGGAGCTGAGGACAGGGACTGGCGGCAACAGCGGAATATTCCGATTCATT
CCTGCCCCAAGTGTGGAGAGGTTCTGCCTGACATAGACACGTTACAGATTCACGTGATGGATTGCATCAT
TTACCCATACGACGTCCCAGACTACGCTTAGCAAATCTTTCCCGGGGGTACCGTCGAGACGGTACCGCGG
GCCCGGGATCCACCGGATCTAGATAACTGATCATAATCAGCCATACCACATTTGTAGAGGTTTTACTTGC
TTTAAAAAACCTCCCACACCTCCCCCTGAACCTGAAACATAAAATGAATGCAATTGTTGTTGTTAACTTG
TTTATTGCAGCTTATAATGGTTACAAATAAAGCAATAGCATCACAAATTTCACAAATAAAGCATTTTTTT
CACTGCATTCTAGTTGTGGTTTGTCCAAACTCATCAATGTATCTTAACGCGTAAATTGTAAGCGTTAATA
TTTTGTTAAAATTCGCGTTAAATTTTTGTTAAATCAGCTCATTTTTTAACCAATAGGCCGAAATCGGCAA
AATCCCTTATAAATCAAAAGAATAGACCGAGATAGGGT
[37 nt withheld, positions 3539-3575]
AAAGAACGTGGACTCCAACGTCAAAGG
[49 nt withheld, positions 3603-3651]
T
[91 nt withheld, positions 3653-3743]
G
[124 nt withheld, positions 3745-3868]
CAGGTGGCACTTTTCGGGGAAATGTGCGCGGAACCCCTATTTGTTTATTTTTCTAAATACATTCAAATAT
GTATCCGCTCATGAGACAATAACCCTGATAAATGCTTCAATAATATTGAAAAAGGAAGAGTCCTGAGGCG
GAAAGAACCAGCTGTGGAATGTGTGTCAGTTAGGGTGTGGAAAGTCCCCAGGCTCCCCAGCAGGCAGAAG
TATGCAAAGCATGCATCTCAATTAGTCAGCAACCAGGTGTGGAAAGTCCCCAGGCTCCCCAGCAGGCAGA
AGTATGCAAAGCATGCATCTCAATTAGTCAGCAACCATAGTCCCGCCCCTAACTCCGCCCATCCCGCCCC
TAACTCCGCCCAGTTCCGCCCATTCTCCGCCCCATGGCTGACTAATTTTTTTTATTTATGCAGAGGCCGA
GGCCGCCTCGGCCTCTGAGCTATTCCAGAAGTAGTGAGGAGGCTTTTTTGGAGGCCTAGGCTTTTGCAAA
GATCGATCAAGAGACAGGATGAGGATCGTTTCGCATGATTGAACAAGATGGATTGCACGCAGGTTCTCCG
GCCGCTTGGGTGGAGAGGCTATTCGGCTATGACTGGGCACAACAGACAATCGGCTGCTCTGATGCCGCCG
TGTTCCGGCTGTCAGCGCAGGGGCGCCCGGTTCTTTTTGTCAAGACCGACCTGTCCGGTGCCCTGAATGA
ACTGCAAGACGAGGCAGCGCGGCTATCGTGGCTGGCCACGACGGGCGTTCCTTGCGCAGCTGTGCTCGAC
GTTGTCACTGAAGCGGGAAGGGACTGGCTGCTATTGGGCGAAGTGCCGGGGCAGGATCTCCTGTCATCTC
ACCTTGCTCCTGCCGAGAAAGTATCCATCATGGCTGATGCAATGCGGCGGCTGCATACGCTTGATCCGGC
TACCTGCCCATTCGACCACCAAGCGAAACATCGCATCGAGCGAGCACGTACTCGGATGGAAGCCGGTCTT
GTCGATCAGGATGATCTGGACGAAGAGCATCAGGGGCTCGCGCCAGCCGAACTGTTCGCCAGGCTCAAGG
CGAGCATGCCCGACGGCGAGGATCTCGTCGTGACCCATGGCGATGCCTGCTTGCCGAATATCATGGTGGA
AAATGGCCGCTTTTCTGGATTCATCGACTGTGGCCGGCTGGGTGTGGCGGACCGCTATCAGGACATAGCG
TTGGCTACCCGTGATATTGCTGAAGAGCTTGGCGGCGAATGGGCTGACCGCTTCCTCGTGCTTTACGGTA
TCGCCGCTCCCGATTCGCAGCGCATCGCCTTCTATCGCCTTCTTGACGAGTTCTTCTGAGCGGGACTCTG
GGGTTCGAAATGACCGACCAAGCGACGCCCAACCTGCCATCACGAGATTTCGATTCCACCGCCGCCTTCT
ATGAAAGGTTGGGCTTCGGAATCGTTTTCCGGGACGCCGGCTGGATGATCCTCCAGCGCGGGGATCTCAT
GCTGGAGTTCTTCGCCCACCCTAGGGGGAGGCTAACTGAAACACGGAAGGAGACAATACCGGAAGGAACC
CGCGCTATGACGGCAATAAAAAGACAGAATAAAACGCACGGTGTTGGGTCGTTTGTTCATAAACGCGGGG
TTCGGTCCCAGGGCTGGCACTCTGTCGATACCCCACCGAGACCCCATTGGGGCCAATACGCCCGCGTTTC
TTCCTTTTCCCCACCCCACCCCCCAAGTTCGGGTGAAGGCCCAGGGCTCGCAGCCAACGTCGGGGCGGCA
GGCCCTGCCATAGCCTCAGGTTACTCATATATACTTTAGATTGATTTAAAACTTCATTTTTAATTTAAAA
GGATCTAGGTGAAGATCCTTTTTGATAATCTCATGACCAAAATCCCTTAACGTGAGTTTTCGTTCCACTG
AGCGTCAGACCCCGTAGAAAAGATCAAAGGATCTTCTTGAGATCCTTTTTTTCTGCGCGTAATCTGCTGC
TTGCAAACAAAAAAACCACCGCTACCAGCGGTGGTTTGTTTGCCGGATCAAGAGCTACCAACTCTTTTTC
CGAAGGTAACTGGCTTCAGCAGAGCGCAGATACCAAATACTGTTCTTCTAGTGTAGCCGTAGTTAGGCCA
CCACTTCAAGAACTCTGTAGCACCGCCTACATACCTCGCTCTGCTAATCCTGTTACCAGTGGCTGCTGCC
AGTGGCGATAAGTCGTGTCTTACCGGGTTGGACTCAAGACGATAGTTACCGGATAAGGCGCAGCGGTCGG
GCTGAACGGGGGGTTCGTGCACACAGCCCAGCTTGGAGCGAACGACCTACACCGAACTGAGATACCTACA
GCGTGAGCTATGAGAAAGCGCCACGCTTCCCGAAGGGAGAAAGGCGGACAGGTATCCGGTAAGCGGCAGG
GTCGGAACAGGAGAGCGCACGAGGGAGCTTCCAGGGGGAAACGCCTGGTATCTTTATAGTCCTGTCGGGT
TTCGCCACCTCTGACTTGAGCGTCGATTTTTGTGATGCTCGTCAGGGGGGCGGAGCCTATGGAAAAACGC
CAGCAACGCGGCCTTTTTACGGTTCCTGGCCTTTTGCTGGCCTTTTGCTCACATGTTCTTTCCTGCGTTA
TCCCCTGATTCTGTGGATAACCGTATTACCGCCATGCATTAGTTATTAATAGTAATCAATTACGGGGTCA
TTAGTTCATAGCCCATATATGGAGTTCCG
