>Addgene plasmid #68846 | pR96L-EGFP | addgene partial sequence | sequence record 128520 | CMV-F 5'-CGCAAATGGGCGGTAGGCGTG-3'
GAGCTGGTTTAGTGAACCGTCAGATCCGCTAGCGCTACCGGTCGCCACCATGGTGAGCAAGGGCGAGGAG
CTGTTCACCGGGGTGGTGCCCATCCTGGTCGAGCTGGACGGCGACGTAAACGGCCACAAGTTCAGCGTGT
CCGGCGAGGGCGAGGGCGATGCCACCTACGGCAAGCTGACCCTGAAGTTCATCTGCACCACCGGCAAGCT
GCCCGTGCCCTGGCCCACCCTCGTGACCACCCTGACCTACGGCGTGCAGTGCTTCAGCCGCTACCCCGAC
CACATGAAGCAGCACGACTTCTTCAAGTCCGCCATGCCCGAAGGCTACGTCCAGGAGCGCACCATCTTCT
TCAAGGACGACGGCAACTACAAGACCCGCGCCGAGGTGAAGTTCGAGGGCGACACCCTGGTGAACCGCAT
CGAGCTGAAGGGCATCGACTTCAAGGAGGACGGCAACATCCTGGGGCACAAGCTGGAGTACAACTACAAC
AGCCACAACGTCTATATCATGGCCGACAAGCAGAAGAACGGCATCAAGGTGAACTTCAAGATCCGCCACA
ACATCGAGGACGGCAGCGTGCAGCTCGCCGACCACTACCAGCAGAACACCCCCATCGGCGACGGCCCCGT
GCTGCTGCCCGACAACCACTACCTGAGCACCCAGTCCGCCCTGAGCAAAGACCCCAACGAGAAGCGCGAT
CACATGGTCCTGCTGGAGTTCGTGACCGCCGCCGGGATCACTCTCGGCATGGACGAGCTGTACAAGTCCG
GACTCAGATCTCGAGCTCAAGCTTCGAATTTCGAGACGCGTGATTCCACCATGGATTACAAGGATGACGA
CGATAAGATGTCC
