>Addgene plasmid #68846 | pR96L-EGFP | addgene partial sequence | sequence record 128687 | EGFP-N 5'-CGTCGCCGTCCAGCTCGACCAG-3'
CTTGCTCACCATGGTGGCGACCGGTAGCGCTAGCGGATCTGACGGTTCACTAAACCAGCTCTGCTTATAT
AGACCTCCCACCGTACACGCCTACCGCCCATTTGCGTCAATGGGGCGGAGTTGTTACGACATTTTGGAAA
GTCCCGTTGATTTTGGTGCCAAAACAAACTCCCATTGGCGTCAATGGGGTGGAGACTTGGAAATCCCCGT
GAGTCAAACCGCTATCCACGCCCATTGATGTACTGCCAAAACCGCATCACCATGGTAATAGCGATGACTA
ATACGTAGATGTACTGCCAAGTAGGAAAGTCCCATAAGGTCATGTACTGGGCATAATGCCAGGCGGGCCA
TTTACCGTCATTGACGTCAATAGGGGGCGTACTTGGCATATGATACACTTGATGTACTGCCAAGTGGGCA
GTTTACCGTAAATACTCCACCCATTGACGTCAATGGAAAGTCCCTATTGGCGTTACTATGGGAACATACG
TCATTATTGACGTCAATGGGCGGGGGTCGTTGGGCGGTCAGCCAGGCGGGCCATTTACCGTAAGTTATGT
AACGCGGAACTCCATATATGGGCTATGAACTAATGACCCCGTAATTGATTACTATTAATAACTAATGCAT
GGCGGTAATACGGTTATCCACAGAATCAGGGGATAACGCAGGAAAGAACATGTGAGCAAAAGGCCAGCAA
AAGGCCAGGAACCGTAAAAAGGCCGCGTTGCTGGCGTTTTTCCATAGGCTCCGCCCCCCTGACGAGCATC
ACAAA
