>Addgene plasmid #68846 | pR96L-EGFP | addgene partial sequence | sequence record 131511 | SV40pA-R 5'-GAAATTTGTGATGCTATTGC-3'
ACAACAATTGCATTCATTTTATGTTTCAGGTTCAGGGGGAGGTGTGGGAGGTTTTTTAAAGCAAGTAAAA
CCTCTACAAATGTGGTATGGCTGATTATGATCAGTTATCTAGATCCGGTGGATCCCGGGCCCGCGGTACC
GTCTCGACGGTACCCCCGGGAAAGATTTGCTAAGCGTAGTCTGGGACGTCGTATGGGTAAATGATGCAAT
CCATCACGTGAATCTGTAACGTGTCTATGTCAGGCAGAACCTCTCCACACTTGGGGCAGGAATGAATCGG
AATATTCCGCTGTTGCCGCCAGTCCCTGTCCTCAGCTCCTCTTTGAACAAGGTAAGCCTGCTGGTCAGAG
TCACTTGTTCTCGCCCCATGACGACTCTGCATCTCCATCAAGGACTGCCTGCCTCCGTCTTCGAAAGCAT
CATTCTCTTTCAGCAGAACTGCCAGCTGCAATGCCAGTTGCTCCTTTTCCTCATGAATTTTCTCTCTCGC
TGCTCTTTCAGCATGAAAATCAGAACAGTAAACTTCCATCTGAGCCCTGAGGATGGTCATGGTTTCCAGG
TCCTCTTCCTGCTTGGCAATGGTTTGCTTCATTTCATCCATTTGCAGCTGTTTGGAAGCCAGAGCCTTCT
CTGCCAGTTCCAGTTTTTCACTCAGTTCCTTCAGCACTGCCCTGTCCACTTTTTCTGACTCTTTTCTTGT
TAGTTCCTCAATTGTTTTCAATGCATTATTATGTTCTTGAAGAAGCTTGTTGTGTGTCATCTGTAGCACA
GTTAATTTGGACTT
