>Addgene plasmid #68846 | pR96L-EGFP | addgene partial sequence | sequence record 133297 | EGFP-C 5'-CATGGTCCTGCTGGAGTTCGTG-3'
AGTCCGGACTCAGATCTCGAGCTCAAGCTTCGAATTTCGAGACGCGTGATTCCACCATGGATTACAAGGA
TGACGACGATAAGATGTCCCATCAACCTCTCAGCTGCCTCACTGAAAAGGAGGACAGCCCCAGTGAAAGC
ACAGGAAATGGACCCCCCCACCTGGCCCACCCAAACCTGGACACGTTTACCCCGGAGGAGCTGCTGCAGC
AGATGAAAGAGCTCCTGACCGAGAACCACCAGCTGAAAGAAGCCATGAAGCTAAATAATCAAGCCATGAA
AGGGAGATTTGAGGAGCTTTCGGCCTGGACAGAGAAACAGAAGGAAGAACGCCAGTTTTTTGAGATACAG
AGCAAAGAAGCAAAAGAGCTTCTAATGGCCTTGAGTCATGAGAATGAGAAATTGAAGGAAGAGCTTGGAA
AACTAAAAGGGAAATCAGAAAGGTCATCTGAGGACCCCACTGATGACTCCAGGCTTCCCAGGGCCGAAGC
GGAGCAGGAAAAGGACCAGCTCAGGACCCAGGTGGTGAGGCTACAAGCAGAGAAGGCAGACCTGTTGGGC
ATCGTGTCTGAACTGCAGCTCAAGCTGAACTCCAGCGGCTCCTCAGAAGATTCCTTTGTTGAAATTAGGA
TGGCTGAAGGAGAGGCAGAAGGGTCAGTAAAAGAAATCAAGCATAGTCCTGGGCCCACGAGAACAGTCTC
CACTGGCACGGCATTGTCTAAATATAGGAGCAGATCTGCAGATGGGGCCAAGAATTACTTCGAACATGAG
GAGTTAACTGTGAGCCAGCTCCTGCTGTGCCTAAG
